Addgene plasmid #242768: pAAV-CAG-eGFP-HA
Purpose: AAV transfer plasmid expressing eGFP-HA under a CAG promoter.
Depositing lab: Andrew Payne. Depositing organization: E11 Bio, Convergent Research. Publication: Combinatorial protein barcodes enable self-correcting neuron tracing with nanoscale molecular context. Park SY, Sheridan A, An B, Jarvis E, Lyudchik J, Patton W, Axup JY, Chan SW, Damstra HGJ, Leible D, Leung KS, Magno CA, Meeran A, Michalska JM, Rieger F, Wang C, Wu M, Church GM, Funke J, Huffman T, Leeper KGC, Truckenbrodt S, Winnubst J, Kornfeld JMR, Boyden ES, Rodriques SG, Payne AC. bioRxiv 2025.09.26.678648 10.1101/2025.09.26.678648.
Backbone
  Vector backbone: pAAV-CAG-GFP (Addgene Plasmid 37825)
  Backbone manufacturer: Edward Boyden
  Vector type: AAV
Growth in bacteria
  Bacterial resistance: Ampicillin, 100 μg/mL
  Growth temperature: 30°C
  Growth strain: NEB Stable
  Copy number: High Copy
Gene/Insert
  Gene/Insert name: EGFP
  Species: Synthetic
  Promoter: CAG
  Tag / fusion protein: HA (C terminal on insert)
  Cloning method: Gibson Cloning
Terms and licenses: Academic/Nonprofit Terms; Industry Terms: Not Available to Industry
Depositor comments: Please visit https://doi.org/10.1101/2025.09.26.678648 for bioRxiv preprint. There is a minor discrepancy between the Addgene NGS sequence and the depositor sequence: 1bp indel in the L-ITR. Depositor confirms this is not of concern for plasmid function.
How to cite: pAAV-CAG-eGFP-HA was a gift from Andrew Payne (Addgene plasmid # 242768 ; http://n2t.net/addgene:242768 ; RRID:Addgene_242768)
