[The description below was written by a language model from this plasmid's Addgene catalogue record and pLannotate feature annotations shown in this document.]
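Description:
pAAV-CAG-eGFP-HA is an adeno-associated virus transfer plasmid of about 5.6 kb, derived from the pAAV-CAG-GFP backbone by Gibson cloning. It is maintained in E. coli through a high-copy ColE1/pUC-type origin and selected with ampicillin via the β-lactamase gene and its native promoter. An f1 phage origin is also present in the backbone. The short lacZα, lacI and SV40 large T antigen matches in the feature table are small fragments, most likely vector remnants rather than functional genes. The record lists a recombination-deficient propagation strain, which fits the known instability of AAV inverted terminal repeats in bacteria.

The payload lies between two AAV2 ITRs, which are the cis elements needed for replication and packaging of the intervening DNA into AAV capsids when rep, cap and helper functions are supplied in trans. Expression is driven by the CAG promoter, annotated here as its component parts: a CMV immediate-early enhancer, the chicken β-actin promoter and a chicken β-actin/rabbit β-globin chimeric intron. This is a strong, broadly active constitutive promoter in mammalian cells. It drives EGFP carrying a C-terminal HA epitope tag. The annotation picks the tag up only as a short partial match to a 3xHA feature, a little downstream of the EGFP coding region. A WPRE follows to enhance transcript stability and expression, and an SV40 polyadenylation signal terminates the transcript.

The depositor notes a 1 bp indel in the left ITR relative to their reference sequence and states that it does not affect function. The construct yields a protein detectable both by green fluorescence and by anti-HA antibodies. The associated publication concerns combinatorial protein barcodes for neuron tracing, which suggests the fusion serves as one epitope-tagged barcode or labelling component, though the record does not spell out its exact role.
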