Features (pLannotate 1.2.2; 19 found; start..end, strand, type, name):
    252..356     -  promoter       AmpR promoter: bla
    409..837     -  rep_origin     f1 ori (sequence partly withheld): f1 bacteriophage origin of replication; arrow indicates direction of (+) strand synthesis
    842..911     -  CDS            lacZα (fragment): LacZα fragment of β-galactosidase; lacZ fragment
    906..1038    -  repeat_region  AAV2 ITR (fragment): inverted terminal repeat of adeno-associated virus serotype 2 inverted
   1099..1347    +  enhancer       CMV enhancer (fragment): human cytomegalovirus immediate early enhancer
   1349..1624    +  promoter       chicken β-actin promoter: No description available
   1625..1760    +  intron         hybrid intron (fragment): hybrid between chicken β-actin (CBA) and minute virus of mice (MMV) introns (Gray et al., 2011)
   1849..1979    +  intron         chimeric intron (fragment): chimera between introns from chicken β-actin and rabbit β-globin
   1977..2039    +  CDS            HBB (fragment): HBB_LEPEU - Experimental evidence at protein level: Swiss-Prot protein existence level 1. Involved in oxygen transport from the lung to the various peripheral tissues. From Lepus europaeus (European hare).
   2045..2761    +  CDS            EGFP: EGFP is a basic (constitutively fluorescent) green fluorescent protein published in 1996, derived from Aequorea victoria. It is reported to be a rapidly-maturing weak dimer with moderate acid sensitivity.
   2834..2850    +  CDS            3xHA (fragment): three tandem HA epitope tags
   2900..2924    +  misc_feature   MCS (fragment): pBluescript multiple cloning site
   2924..3512    +  misc_feature   WPRE: woodchuck hepatitis virus posttranscriptional regulatory element
   3555..3676    -  polyA_signal   SV40 poly(A) signal: SV40 polyadenylation signal
   3699..3767    -  CDS            large T antigen (fragment): large T antigen from SV40 (simian virus 40)
   3838..3971    +  repeat_region  AAV2 ITR: inverted terminal repeat of adeno-associated virus serotype 2 inverted
   3965..4021    -  CDS            lacI (fragment): lac repressor; lacI; The lac repressor binds to the lac operator to inhibit transcription in E. coli. This inhibition can be relieved by adding lactose or isopropyl-β-D-thiogalactopyranoside (IPTG).
   4204..4792    -  rep_origin     ori: high-copy-number ColE1/pMB1/pBR322/pUC origin of replication
   4963..251     -  CDS            AmpR (across the origin): β-lactamase; bla; confers resistance to ampicillin, carbenicillin, and related antibiotics
>Addgene plasmid #242768 | pAAV-CAG-eGFP-HA | addgene full sequence | sequence record 486028 | Addgene NGS Result
GCGTCAATACGGGATAATACCGCGCCACATAGCAGAACTTTAAAAGTGCTCATCATTGGAAAACGTTCTT
CGGGGCGAAAACTCTCAAGGATCTTACCGCTGTTGAGATCCAGTTCGATGTAACCCACTCGTGCACCCAA
CTGATCTTCAGCATCTTTTACTTTCACCAGCGTTTCTGGGTGAGCAAAAACAGGAAGGCAAAATGCCGCA
AAAAAGGGAATAAGGGCGACACGGAAATGTTGAATACTCATACTCTTCCTTTTTCAATATTATTGAAGCA
TTTATCAGGGTTATTGTCTCATGAGCGGATACATATTTGAATGTATTTAGAAAAATAAACAAATAGGGGT
TCCGCGCACATTTCCCCGAAAAGTGCCACCTAAATTGTAAGCGTTAATATTTTGTTAAAATTCGCGTTAA
ATTTTTGTTAAATCAGCTCATTTTTTAACCAATAGGCCGAAATCGGCAAAATCCCTTATAAATCAAAAGA
ATAGACCGAGATAGGGT
[37 nt withheld, positions 508-544]
AAAGAACGTGGACTCCAACGTCAAAGG
[49 nt withheld, positions 572-620]
T
[91 nt withheld, positions 622-712]
G
[124 nt withheld, positions 714-837]
CCCATTCGCCATTCAGGCTGCGCAACTGTTGGGAAGGGCGATCGGTGCGGGCCTCTTCGCTATTACGCCA
GCTGCGCGCTCGCTCGCTCACTGAGGCCGCCCGGGCAAAGCCCGGGCGTCGGGCGACCTTTGGTCGCCCG
GCCTCAGTGAGCGAGCGAGCGCGCAGAGAGGGAGTGGCCAACTCCATCACTAGGGGTTCCTTGTAGTTAA
TGATTAACCCGCCATGCTACTTATCTACGTAGCCATGCTCTAGGAAGAGTACCATTGACGTCAATAATGA
CGTATGTTCCCATAGTAACGCCAATAGGGACTTTCCATTGACGTCAATGGGTGGAGTATTTACGGTAAAC
TGCCCACTTGGCAGTACATCAAGTGTATCATATGCCAAGTACGCCCCCTATTGACGTCAATGACGGTAAA
TGGCCCGCCTGGCATTATGCCCAGTACATGACCTTATGGGACTTTCCTACTTGGCAGTACATCTACGTAT
TAGTCATCGCTATTACCATGGTCGAGGTGAGCCCCACGTTCTGCTTCACTCTCCCCATCTCCCCCCCCTC
CCCACCCCCAATTTTGTATTTATTTATTTTTTAATTATTTTGTGCAGCGATGGGGGCGGGGGGGGGGGGG
GGGCGCGCCAGGCGGGGCGGGGCGGGGCGAGGGGCGGGGCGGGGCGAGGCGGAGAGGTGCGGCGGCAGCC
AATCAGAGCGGCGCGCTCCGAAAGTTTCCTTTTATGGCGAGGCGGCGGCGGCGGCGGCCCTATAAAAAGC
GAAGCGCGCGGCGGGCGGGAGTCGCTGCGCGCTGCCTTCGCCCCGTGCCCCGCTCCGCCGCCGCCTCGCG
CCGCCCGCCCCGGCTCTGACTGACCGCGTTACTCCCACAGGTGAGCGGGCGGGACGGCCCTTCTCCTCCG
GGCTGTAATTAGCGCTTGGTTTAATGACGGCTTGTTTCTTTTCTGTGGCTGCGTGAAAGCCTTGAGGGGC
TCCGGGAGGGCCCTTTGTGCGGGGGGAGCGGCTCGGGGCTGTCCGCGGGGGGACGGCTGCCTTCGGGGGG
GACGGGGCAGGGCGGGGTTCGGCTTCTGGCGTGTGACCGGCGGCTCTAGAGCCTCTGCTAACCATGTTCA
TGCCTTCTTCTTTTTCCTACAGCTCCTGGGCAACGTGCTGGTTATTGTGCTGTCTCATCATTTTGGCAAA
GAATTGGATCCGCCACCATGGTGAGCAAGGGCGAGGAGCTGTTCACCGGGGTGGTGCCCATCCTGGTCGA
GCTGGACGGCGACGTAAACGGCCACAAGTTCAGCGTGTCCGGCGAGGGCGAGGGCGATGCCACCTACGGC
AAGCTGACCCTGAAGTTCATTTGCACCACCGGCAAGCTGCCCGTGCCCTGGCCCACCCTCGTGACCACCC
TGACCTACGGCGTGCAGTGCTTCAGCCGCTACCCCGACCACATGAAGCAGCACGACTTCTTCAAGTCCGC
CATGCCCGAAGGCTACGTCCAGGAGCGCACCATCTTCTTCAAGGACGACGGCAACTACAAGACCCGCGCC
GAGGTGAAGTTCGAGGGCGACACCCTGGTGAACCGCATCGAGCTGAAGGGCATCGACTTCAAGGAGGACG
GCAACATCCTGGGGCACAAGCTGGAGTACAACTACAACAGCCACAACGTCTATATCATGGCCGACAAGCA
GAAGAACGGCATCAAGGTGAACTTCAAGATCCGCCACAACATCGAGGACGGCAGCGTGCAGCTCGCCGAC
CACTACCAGCAGAACACCCCCATCGGCGACGGCCCCGTGCTGCTGCCCGACAACCACTACCTGAGCACCC
AGTCCGCCCTGAGCAAAGACCCCAACGAGAAGCGCGATCACATGGTCCTGCTGGAGTTCGTGACCGCCGC
CGGGATCACTCTCGGCATGGACGAGCTGTACAAGGGCGGGAGTGGTGGAAGTTATCCATACGACGTTCCC
GACTATGCTGGAGGTTCCGGCGGATCTTATCCCTATGATGTTCCAGATTACGCCGGAGGATCTGGTGGCA
GTTACCCCTATGATGTGCCCGACTACGCCTAAGAATTCGATATCAAGCTTATCGATAATCAACCTCTGGA
TTACAAAATTTGTGAAAGATTGACTGGTATTCTTAACTATGTTGCTCCTTTTACGCTATGTGGATACGCT
GCTTTAATGCCTTTGTATCATGCTATTGCTTCCCGTATGGCTTTCATTTTCTCCTCCTTGTATAAATCCT
GGTTGCTGTCTCTTTATGAGGAGTTGTGGCCCGTTGTCAGGCAACGTGGCGTGGTGTGCACTGTGTTTGC
TGACGCAACCCCCACTGGTTGGGGCATTGCCACCACCTGTCAGCTCCTTTCCGGGACTTTCGCTTTCCCC
CTCCCTATTGCCACGGCGGAACTCATCGCCGCCTGCCTTGCCCGCTGCTGGACAGGGGCTCGGCTGTTGG
GCACTGACAATTCCGTGGTGTTGTCGGGGAAATCATCGTCCTTTCCTTGGCTGCTCGCCTGTGTTGCCAC
CTGGATTCTGCGCGGGACGTCCTTCTGCTACGTCCCTTCGGCCCTCAATCCAGCGGACCTTCCTTCCCGC
GGCCTGCTGCCGGCTCTGCGGCCTCTTCCGCGTCTTCGCCTTCGCCCTCAGACGAGTCGGATCTCCCTTT
GGGCCGCCTCCCCGCATCGATACCGTCGACCCGGGCGGCCGCTTCGAGCAGACATGATAAGATACATTGA
TGAGTTTGGACAAACCACAACTAGAATGCAGTGAAAAAAATGCTTTATTTGTGAAATTTGTGATGCTATT
GCTTTATTTGTAACCATTATAAGCTGCAATAAACAAGTTAACAACAACAATTGCATTCATTTTATGTTTC
AGGTTCAGGGGGAGATGTGGGAGGTTTTTTAAAGCAAGTAAAACCTCTACAAATGTGGTAAAATCGATAA
GGATCTTCCTAGAGCATGGCTACGTAGATAAGTAGCATGGCGGGTTAATCATTAACTACAAGGAACCCCT
AGTGATGGAGTTGGCCACTCCCTCTCTGCGCGCTCGCTCGCTCACTGAGGCCGGGCGACCAAAGGTCGCC
CGACGCCCGGGCTTTGCCCGGGCGGCCTCAGTGAGCGAGCGAGCGCGCAGCTGCATTAATGAATCGGCCA
ACGCGCGGGGAGAGGCGGTTTGCGTATTGGGCGCTCTTCCGCTTCCTCGCTCACTGACTCGCTGCGCTCG
GTCGTTCGGCTGCGGCGAGCGGTATCAGCTCACTCAAAGGCGGTAATACGGTTATCCACAGAATCAGGGG
ATAACGCAGGAAAGAACATGTGAGCAAAAGGCCAGCAAAAGGCCAGGAACCGTAAAAAGGCCGCGTTGCT
GGCGTTTTTCCATAGGCTCCGCCCCCCTGACGAGCATCACAAAAATCGACGCTCAAGTCAGAGGTGGCGA
AACCCGACAGGACTATAAAGATACCAGGCGTTTCCCCCTGGAAGCTCCCTCGTGCGCTCTCCTGTTCCGA
CCCTGCCGCTTACCGGATACCTGTCCGCCTTTCTCCCTTCGGGAAGCGTGGCGCTTTCTCATAGCTCACG
CTGTAGGTATCTCAGTTCGGTGTAGGTCGTTCGCTCCAAGCTGGGCTGTGTGCACGAACCCCCCGTTCAG
CCCGACCGCTGCGCCTTATCCGGTAACTATCGTCTTGAGTCCAACCCGGTAAGACACGACTTATCGCCAC
TGGCAGCAGCCACTGGTAACAGGATTAGCAGAGCGAGGTATGTAGGCGGTGCTACAGAGTTCTTGAAGTG
GTGGCCTAACTACGGCTACACTAGAAGAACAGTATTTGGTATCTGCGCTCTGCTGAAGCCAGTTACCTTC
GGAAAAAGAGTTGGTAGCTCTTGATCCGGCAAACAAACCACCGCTGGTAGCGGTGGTTTTTTTGTTTGCA
AGCAGCAGATTACGCGCAGAAAAAAAGGATCTCAAGAAGATCCTTTGATCTTTTCTACGGGGTCTGACGC
TCAGTGGAACGAAAACTCACGTTAAGGGATTTTGGTCATGAGATTATCAAAAAGGATCTTCACCTAGATC
CTTTTAAATTAAAAATGAAGTTTTAAATCAATCTAAAGTATATATGAGTAAACTTGGTCTGACAGTTACC
AATGCTTAATCAGTGAGGCACCTATCTCAGCGATCTGTCTATTTCGTTCATCCATAGTTGCCTGACTCCC
CGTCGTGTAGATAACTACGATACGGGAGGGCTTACCATCTGGCCCCAGTGCTGCAATGATACCGCGAGAC
CCACGCTCACCGGCTCCAGATTTATCAGCAATAAACCAGCCAGCCGGAAGGGCCGAGCGCAGAAGTGGTC
CTGCAACTTTATCCGCCTCCATCCAGTCTATTAATTGTTGCCGGGAAGCTAGAGTAAGTAGTTCGCCAGT
TAATAGTTTGCGCAACGTTGTTGCCATTGCTACAGGCATCGTGGTGTCACGCTCGTCGTTTGGTATGGCT
TCATTCAGCTCCGGTTCCCAACGATCAAGGCGAGTTACATGATCCCCCATGTTGTGCAAAAAAGCGGTTA
GCTCCTTCGGTCCTCCGATCGTTGTCAGAAGTAAGTTGGCCGCAGTGTTATCACTCATGGTTATGGCAGC
ACTGCATAATTCTCTTACTGTCATGCCATCCGTAAGATGCTTTTCTGTGACTGGTGAGTACTCAACCAAG
TCATTCTGAGAATAGTGTATGCGGCGACCGAGTTGCTCTTGCCCG
